Addgene plasmid #190123: pMB2-B
Purpose: (Empty Backbone) Level 2 MoClo plasmid for A. baumannii
Depositing lab: Veronica Godoy-Carter. Depositing organization: Northeastern University. Publication: AspFlex: Molecular Tools to Study Gene Expression and Regulation in Acinetobacter baumannii. Brychcy M, Kokodynski A, Lloyd D, Godoy VG. ACS Synth Biol. 2023 Aug 16. doi: 10.1021/acssynbio.3c00167. PubMed 37587063.
Backbone
  Vector backbone: pTU2-B-RFP / pSB1C3
  Backbone manufacturer: Paul Freemont Lab / iGem
  Vector type: Bacterial Expression, Synthetic Biology
  Selectable markers: mRFP1
Growth in bacteria
  Bacterial resistance: Kanamycin, 50 μg/mL
  Growth temperature: 37°C
  Growth strain: DH5alpha
  Copy number: High Copy
Gene/Insert
  Gene/Insert name: None
Terms and licenses: Academic/Nonprofit Terms; Industry Terms: Not Available to Industry
Depositor comments: Added replications elements for Acinetobacter species into the PstI site; Added Kanamycin resistance cassette into EcoRV site. NGS assembly detects 85 bp deletion of insert region just upstream of the KanR gene, but the plasmid still confers kanamycin resistance so this is of no concern.
How to cite: pMB2-B was a gift from Veronica Godoy-Carter (Addgene plasmid # 190123 ; http://n2t.net/addgene:190123 ; RRID:Addgene_190123)
