[The description below was written by a language model from this plasmid's Addgene catalogue record and pLannotate feature annotations shown in this document.]
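Description:
pMB2-B is an empty Level 2 MoClo (Golden Gate–style modular cloning) acceptor plasmid adapted for use in Acinetobacter baumannii, classed as a bacterial expression and synthetic biology vector. It derives from the pTU2-B-RFP destination vector on the pSB1C3 BioBrick backbone. According to the depositor, replication elements for Acinetobacter species were added at the PstI site and a kanamycin resistance cassette at the EcoRV site, making it a shuttle vector. In E. coli it replicates from a high-copy ColE1/pUC-type origin and is selected with kanamycin through an aphA-3-type aminoglycoside phosphotransferase gene flanked by terminators. The original cat gene and its promoter are still annotated next to KanR, although only kanamycin is listed as the resistance. The roughly 4 kb stretch between the T7Te and his operon terminators carries no annotation. It plausibly holds the Acinetobacter replication elements, but the feature table does not confirm this.

The position where assembled parts are inserted is occupied by an mRFP1 dropout cassette. This consists of a lacI fragment, a CAP binding site, the lac promoter and operator, the mRFP1 coding sequence, and the rrnB T1 and T7Te terminators. The record lists mRFP1 as the selectable marker. In MoClo vectors of this kind, successful assembly replaces the reporter, so correct clones can be told apart by the loss of red colour. There is no insert. As a Level 2 vector it is intended to receive multiple lower-level transcription units, allowing multigene constructs to be built for studying gene expression and regulation in A. baumannii. The depositor notes that sequencing found an 85 bp deletion just upstream of KanR, and that the plasmid still confers kanamycin resistance.
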