Features (pLannotate 1.2.2; 16 found; start..end, strand, type, name):
     23..110     +  CDS            lacI (fragment): lac repressor; lacI; The lac repressor binds to the lac operator to inhibit transcription in E. coli. This inhibition can be relieved by adding lactose or isopropyl-β-D-thiogalactopyranoside (IPTG).
    123..144     +  protein_bind   CAP binding site: CAP binding activates transcription in the presence of cAMP. E. coli catabolite activator protein
    159..189     +  promoter       lac promoter: promoter for the E. coli lac operon
    197..213     +  protein_bind   lac operator: The lac repressor binds to the lac operator to inhibit transcription in E. coli. This inhibition can be relieved by adding lactose or isopropyl-β-D-thiogalactopyranoside (IPTG). lac repressor encoded by lacI
    249..923     +  CDS            mRFP1: mRFP1 is a basic (constitutively fluorescent) red fluorescent protein published in 2002, derived from Discosoma sp.. It is reported to be a somewhat slowly-maturing monomer with low acid sensitivity.
    971..1042    +  terminator     rrnB T1 terminator: transcription terminator T1 from the E. coli rrnB gene
   1058..1085    +  terminator     T7Te terminator: phage T7 early transcription terminator
   5046..5103    +  terminator     his operon terminator: This putative transcriptin terminator from the E. coli his operon has a 2-bp deletion introduced during synthesis. Its efficiency has not been determined.
   5298..5886    -  rep_origin     ori: high-copy-number ColE1/pMB1/pBR322/pUC origin of replication
   6069..6163    -  terminator     lambda t0 terminator: transcription terminator from phage lambda
   6182..6976    +  CDS            KanR: aminoglycoside phosphotransferase; aphA-3; confers resistance to kanamycin
   6994..7080    +  terminator     rrnB T1 terminator: Escherichia coli rrnB; transcription terminator T1 from the E. coli rrnB gene
   7099..7755    -  CDS            cat: CAT_ECOLX - Experimental evidence at protein level: Swiss-Prot protein existence level 1. This enzyme is an effector of chloramphenicol resistance in bacteria. From Escherichia coli. This protein is used as a marker in many commonly used cloning vectors, such as pACYC184.
   7756..7853    -  promoter       cat promoter: promoter of the E. coli cat gene encoding chloramphenicol acetyltransferase
   7939..7982    -  terminator     bacterial terminator: putative bacterial transcription terminator
   7985..1       +  misc_feature   BioBrick prefix (across the origin): BioBrick prefix for parts that do not start with "ATG"
>Addgene plasmid #190123 | pMB2-B | addgene full sequence | sequence record 379792 | Addgene NGS Result
GGTCTCAGTACATCTAGAGACGCAATACGCAAACCGCCTCTCCCCGCGCGTTGGCCGATTCATTAATGCA
GCTGGCACGACAGGTTTCCCGACTGGAAAGCGGGCAGTGAGCGCAACGCAATTAATGTGAGTTAGCTCAC
TCATTAGGCACCCCAGGCTTTACACTTTATGCTTCCGGCTCGTATGTTGTGTGGAATTGTGAGCGGATAA
CAATTTCACACATACTAGAGAAAGAGGAGAAATACTAGATGGCTTCCTCCGAAGACGTTATCAAAGAGTT
CATGCGTTTCAAAGTTCGTATGGAAGGTTCCGTTAACGGTCACGAGTTCGAAATCGAAGGTGAAGGTGAA
GGTCGTCCGTACGAAGGTACCCAGACCGCTAAACTGAAAGTTACCAAAGGTGGTCCGCTGCCGTTCGCTT
GGGACATCCTGTCCCCGCAGTTCCAGTACGGTTCCAAAGCTTACGTTAAACACCCGGCTGACATCCCGGA
CTACCTGAAACTGTCCTTCCCGGAAGGTTTCAAATGGGAACGTGTTATGAACTTCGAAGACGGTGGTGTT
GTTACCGTTACCCAGGACTCCTCCCTGCAAGACGGTGAGTTCATCTACAAAGTTAAACTGCGTGGTACCA
ACTTCCCGTCCGACGGTCCGGTTATGCAGAAAAAAACCATGGGTTGGGAAGCTTCCACCGAACGTATGTA
CCCGGAAGACGGTGCTCTGAAAGGTGAAATCAAAATGCGTCTGAAACTGAAAGACGGTGGTCACTACGAC
GCTGAAGTTAAAACCACCTACATGGCTAAAAAACCGGTTCAGCTGCCGGGTGCTTACAAAACCGACATCA
AACTGGACATCACCTCCCACAACGAAGACTACACCATCGTTGAACAGTACGAACGTGCTGAAGGTCGTCA
CTCCACCGGTGCTTAATAACGCTGATAGTGCTAGTGTAGATCGCTACTAGAGCCAGGCATCAAATAAAAC
GAAAGGCTCAGTCGAAAGACTGGGCCTTTCGTTTTATCTGTTGTTTGTCGGTGAACGCTCTCTACTAGAG
TCACACTGGCTCACCTTCGGGTGGGCCTTTCTGCGTTTATACGTCTCATTAGGGACAGAGACCCTGCAGT
TAACAAGTTGCCTGACGCTGTGTCTTATCCAGTTCATGCGGCAATGCTATCTCTACTTCCTTTGCTAATC
TTGCCTCCTGTTTGATGTCACCGTTCTTTTTTAGTTCGGATTGCTCTACCCGATTCCATAGGGTTTGACG
ATCTAACATGTCAGGACTTGCCCCAGTTGGGGCAAAAATTTGGGTGTATTCAATGCCTGTTTTTTTGGTG
TAGTCCTGCTCTTTTCCGTACGTATCACAGTACAATTTTTCGCCTGCTCGGTATGCTGCACATGCCACGA
TTGAGCGACCATCTGACCTCGAAATGTTCTGCATTTCACAATGGTAAATTGCCATTTTCATCACCTGTTT
ATTAACAGCCGCCCCAAGTTTTGGGCGGTTGGGGTGTCGGGGTTTCCCTGACCGTACTTGCAAAATTTGG
CGTAGCAAAAATTTTGCGTAAGTGCGCCCTTCGGGAACTCTGCGAGGCTAAAAGCAAAAGCAAGAGCAAT
AAGGCTTTGACTTTGTTTTTTGATTTTGCTCGCTGCGCTCGGATCTTGATGTAAGTCGAGTTTTTGAAGT
AGAACACTTTTCACATTGATGATGGTTCATACTTCGGAAAATAGGTTGAGACACAGGCATTAAAAATGGT
CAAAAAAACAGCTATGGAATTGGGTCAAATGCTCGATGAAGAAAAGGAAAAATTGGAACGTCAGGAAAAG
GCAAGAAAGGATCTAGCTGACGCTGTGGTGAAAGGTCGAGAGCAAAAACAGGCAAGGTCAGACGATGCAA
AACGCAAGATCCTGATCGGGGCTTACTTACTGAAGAAACATGATAATGACATCAAGAAACTTGTGGAACA
AAACCCCGATTTTATTGGGTACATTAGAGAAAATGATAAGCACTTATTTTCATAGGCATTAGTAGTTATA
AAAAACCCTCATAAATCGAGGGTTTCTTTTTTATCTGCATTACTTTTTGAATCAATGTACTTTTTTAGCT
TGCTATTTTTCACTGCATACAGCCGCTTATACTCTTTCTCAATCAATGCGGTCAAAATGGCTTTTTGGCT
CTCCCCTGCTGCGCCCACCATGTCCGCAAGCATATCCGACACACCCTTATCTATAAACACCTCCAAACGT
TGACTATCAAGGCTTTTGCGTTTTTCACGATATGCTTTTTGTCGTTCGGCATTGGTTTTTGGCGGCTCTT
TTAGCATGTCCTGTGTTTTCTGATCGTTCGGGTCTTTCATGTCTTTAACTCCCATATAGTATATCATAGT
TACAGGATAACATTGTTTTTAGTTACAGGATAACTTTTTATAAAATTTATTTGTAAAAATTTATGCTATC
CTGCAACTATTTTTAAATTACAGGATAACTATTTAACGTTACCCTGTAACTATAGTTATCCTGTAACGCT
AAATTAATTACCCTGTAACATATATTTTGTTATCCTGTAACAACTAAATATTGAAATAATACTACCAAAG
TTACCCTGTAACGAAAATAACTAGGTTAAAAAATGATCGGATTTTAACATTTTGCGTTGTTCCAAAAGTT
ATCAACAGCCTAGAACGTCATAGGAAGCGATTACAGACACTTTATAGCTATCAGCATGGGAACATAAGGG
CAGGATGAAATATGGGTCTTAAAACGCAAATGGTGAGGTTTTAGAGGTATTTTTTGAAGATGATTAAGGC
GGTTTGTTTTTAAAATTTTTGGCGGCTCTCAGGCTGCTTACATTTTAACCAGTTCAGTGAAAAGTTCTTT
TTCAGCAAATTTCTGTTTAGCACCATAGCTAAAACTTGCGTGGAACATATTAAGAATTGACCGAAATGAC
ACAATCTCAATTATATTTTTTTTGAAAAGTTTTCTTTATCAAATATTTTAAATCATTGATTTATATATAA
GTATACATTCATTTTAATAATTAATCTTTATTTAACAATGATTTATCTATATTCAATTGTTTAATTATTC
TTACTAATATTATCTCTATATCAATATTTTTTATTTAAAAACATATGTTTAGTAGTGCTTTTGATTAAAG
TACCAGAGGGAGGGAGCAGAGCTGAATGGGAAATACTCACCCTAGAGCGATTCTTAAAAATCACCCTAAA
GTATTCCCATTCGATGTACCGTCGGTCGGTCGCTTTCGCATCAGGGATGACATCACTGTATCAAGCTGCC
ACTGTTATGATTACGATTGATAGCACCGCCTGAACACGCTCATAACCGCCAATTAAATGACTACTCATTG
CGTCCGCTACTCTGTTCAGTTCCCCTAGTAATAGCGTTTTTCCGATGTGTGCTAGCGTCACTGTACCTCA
TCACCCACACATGGACAGATTGAGTTACAGACATTGGCTAAATTTTTGGGGTCTATGCTTGACAAAGCGA
GTTAAAACCTTAGAATTTAAGACAGGTACATTAAGCCCCTGTGGTGAAATCATTAGCGGTCGTCAAACCT
TAATGCTTTCGATTGCCGATATGTCAGTATCGAAGATCTGTACCCCATAAATTACGGTAAAGCCCCAAGC
AATTGCAAGGGGCTTTTATCTTTTTTAACAAAAAAAATTTATAAATCAGGATTTTATAACACTAAATAAT
CCAAAGTACATGAGTAAGTCATGACCACTCCTGCGATGTGTGTAGCACTCTGAGTATCCGTATTATATCA
GTGATGTCATATACAACCACATAATGCGGATGTATCACTAACTCCCTAGTATCTTTCTGTCTGCCTGTGC
GCCCCATCAGTCGATTATCAACAAGTAAATCTGTCTTTTCTTCAATTAAATCATCAATTTCAATAGCTGC
TATAGGGTTGCGTTCTTCAAGATAATCATAGATATTTCTACGATCTTGGCGAGCTGTTTCAGTCCACTCA
ATCTTCATTCTTCGCTGCCAGTTTCGCCAATGTTGCAGCACGTCTAGCGGCAAACTCTGCCTTTACGTCC
TCATGTGGAATCAACTTGCCTGCATTGGCTTCATTTAAGCCGATCTGTACCTGCTGCTTGAACCATTTGT
CATAGTCTGCGGCTTCCTGTTGCTTCTTAACAAAGTCACGCATGAAGTCACGGATTAGCTGCGCCCCCGA
CCGATCAACAGTCTTAGCAAGGCTTGAAAATTCTTGCTTTAGGTCATGGTCTACCCGAAAGGTAAAAGTC
GCTTCTGTCATGTTTTTCACTCCAATGTGTTACATTTGAATGCTATTGTAACACATTAAAAAGTTAGGTC
ATTGTCTTTTTTCGGCTTAGGCTGTTCTTGGTCATAACGTGGTTTAAATGATGGCTGTCGCTCATTCTCA
AGTAAAATTTTCCGTTTATTAACAGCCTGTTGCATCTGCTCATAGTAAGGCATCAACTGCGGTAAAATAT
CAGCAAGTGCCTGTCTGTCTTTATCCAGGATACGGCTCAATTGCCCGATTTTTTTCAAGTCACGCTCATA
GGCTATTCTGTCGCTGATCTGCTCGTATTTTTGCTTTGAACACCTTATGTACTCTTGCATATCGTTACTT
GCCCATGCCTGCGCCTGAAGACGTGTAAACATGGAAATGTCTGAAGCAACATGGTCGCTGATATGGTCAT
ACTCAGCATCTTTGACATAGCCGTATTTTGATAAATATCTTTCATAGTCCTGCCGTTTCTTTTTGTCATC
TTCCTGTTTTTGTTTAGTTTCTCTTTCTATCTGCTGTTGTTTTCGTTGCTGTTCCTGTTGCTCCTCTTTT
ATCTCTCTGTGATAAATGGAAAGGCTAGATTGATCATTATCCCAACGTGTGAGCATGTCCTCAAAGCCGT
AATAATCAGCACTAAACCAACCTGTTTTCACTTTCACTGGTGGCGGCAGTGGCTCTCCGATCTCCCTTAG
CAGTGCTGTAGCTGCTCGTCCCTCTTTGATCACTTTATCAAGCTGCAAGCGGTCGATATTGTCTTGCAAC
TGCAGTCCGGCAAAAAAGGGCAAGGTGTCACCACCCTGCCCTTTTTCTTTAAAACCGAAAAGATTACTTC
GCGTTATGCAGGCTTCCTCGCTCACTGACTCGCTGCGCTCGGTCGTTCGGCTGCGGCGAGCGGTATCAGC
TCACTCAAAGGCGGTAATACGGTTATCCACAGAATCAGGGGATAACGCAGGAAAGAACATGTGAGCAAAA
GGCCAGCAAAAGGCCAGGAACCGTAAAAAGGCCGCGTTGCTGGCGTTTTTCCACAGGCTCCGCCCCCCTG
ACGAGCATCACAAAAATCGACGCTCAAGTCAGAGGTGGCGAAACCCGACAGGACTATAAAGATACCAGGC
GTTTCCCCCTGGAAGCTCCCTCGTGCGCTCTCCTGTTCCGACCCTGCCGCTTACCGGATACCTGTCCGCC
TTTCTCCCTTCGGGAAGCGTGGCGCTTTCTCATAGCTCACGCTGTAGGTATCTCAGTTCGGTGTAGGTCG
TTCGCTCCAAGCTGGGCTGTGTGCACGAACCCCCCGTTCAGCCCGACCGCTGCGCCTTATCCGGTAACTA
TCGTCTTGAGTCCAACCCGGTAAGACACGACTTATCGCCACTGGCAGCAGCCACTGGTAACAGGATTAGC
AGAGCGAGGTATGTAGGCGGTGCTACAGAGTTCTTGAAGTGGTGGCCTAACTACGGCTACACTAGAAGAA
CAGTATTTGGTATCTGCGCTCTGCTGAAGCCAGTTACCTTCGGAAAAAGAGTTGGTAGCTCTTGATCCGG
CAAACAAACCACCGCTGGTAGCGGTGGTTTTTTTGTTTGCAAGCAGCAGATTACGCGCAGAAAAAAAGGA
TCTCAAGAAGATCCTTTGATCTTTTCTACGGGGTCTGACGCTCAGTGGAACGAAAACTCACGTTAAGGGA
TTTTGGTCATGAGATTATCAAAAAGGATCTTCACCTAGATCCTTTTAAATTAAAAATGAAGTTTTAAATC
AATCTAAAGTATATATGAGTAAACTTGGTCTGACAGCTCGAGGCTTGGATTCTCACCAATAAAAAACGCC
CGGCGGCAACCGAGCGTTCTGAACAAATCCAGATGGAGTTCTGAGGTCATTACTGGATCTATCAACAGGA
GTCCAAGCGAGCTCGATATAAATGGCTAAAATGAGAATATCACCGGAATTGAAAAAACTGATCGAAAAAT
ACCGCTGCGTAAAAGATACGGAAGGAATGTCTCCTGCTAAGGTATATAAGCTGGTGGGAGAAAATGAAAA
CCTATATTTAAAAATGACGGACAGCCGGTATAAAGGGACCACCTATGATGTGGAACGGGAAAAGGACATG
ATGCTATGGCTGGAAGGAAAGCTGCCTGTTCCAAAGGTCCTGCACTTTGAACGGCATGATGGCTGGAGCA
ATCTGCTCATGAGTGAGGCCGATGGCGTCCTTTGCTCGGAAGAGTATGAAGATGAACAAAGCCCTGAAAA
GATTATCGAGCTGTATGCGGAGTGCATCAGGCTCTTTCACTCCATCGACATATCGGATTGTCCCTATACG
AATAGCTTAGACAGCCGCTTAGCCGAATTGGATTACTTACTGAATAACGATCTGGCCGATGTGGATTGCG
AAAACTGGGAAGAAGACACTCCATTTAAAGATCCGCGCGAGCTGTATGATTTTTTAAAGACGGAAAAGCC
CGAAGAGGAACTTGTCTTTTCCCACGGCGACCTGGGAGACAGCAACATCTTTGTGAAAGATGGCAAAGTA
AGTGGCTTTATTGATCTTGGGAGAAGCGGCAGGGCGGACAAGTGGTATGACATTGCCTTCTGCGTCCGGT
CGATCAGGGAGGATATCGGGGAAGAACAGTATGTCGAGCTATTTTTTGACTTACTGGGGATCAAGCCTGA
TTGGGAGAAAATAAAATATTATATTTTACTGGATGAATTGTTTTAGGACGTCGCCGGCGGCATCAAATAA
AACGAAAGGCTCAGTCGAAAGACTGGGCCTTTCGTTTTATCTGTTGTTTGTCGGTGAACGCTCTCCTGAG
TAGGACAAATCCTCGAGAAATCAAATTACGCCCCGCCCTGCCACTCATCGCAGTACTGTTGTAATTCATT
AAGCATTCTGCCGACATGGAAGCCATCACAAACGGCATGATGAACCTGAATCGCCAGCGGCATCAGCACC
TTGTCGCCTTGCGTATAATATTTGCCCATGGTGAAAACGGGGGCGAAGAAGTTGTCCATATTGGCCACGT
TTAAATCAAAACTGGTGAAACTCACCCAGGGATTGGCTGACACGAAAAACATATTCTCAATAAACCCTTT
AGGGAAATAGGCCAGGTTTTCACCGTAACACGCCACATCTTGCGAATATATGTGTAGAAACTGCCGGAAA
TCGTCGTGGTATTCACTCCAGAGCGATGAAAACGTTTCAGTTTGCTCATGGAAAACGGTGTAACAAGGGT
GAACACTATCCCATATCACCAGCTCACCGTCTTTCATTGCCATACGAAATTCCGGATGAGCATTCATCAG
GCGGGCAAGAATGTGAATAAAGGCCGGATAAAACTTGTGCTTATTTTTCTTTACGGTCTTTAAAAAGGCC
GTAATATCCAGCTGAACGGTCTGGTTATAGGTACATTGAGCAACTGACTGAAATGCCTCAAAATGTTCTT
TACGATGCCATTGGGATATATCAACGGTGGTATATCCAGTGATTTTTTTCTCCATTTTAGCTTCCTTAGC
TCCTGAAAATCTCGATAACTCAAAAAATACGCCCGGTAGTGATCTTATTTCATTATGGTGAAAGTTGGAA
CCTCTTACGTGCCCGATCAACTCGAGTGCCACCTGACGTCTAAGAAACCATTATTATCATGACATTAACC
TATAAAAATAGGCGTATCACGAGGCAGAATTTCAGATAAAAAAAATCCTTAGCTTTCGCTAAGGATGATT
TCTGGAATTCGCGGCCGCTTCTAGA
